Addgene plasmid #170779: pE5772
Purpose: expression of hybrid proteins in E. coli
Depositing lab: Anthony Schryvers. Depositing organization: University of Calgary. Publication: Design and Production of Hybrid Antigens for Targeting Integral Outer Membrane Proteins in Gram-Negative Bacteria. Chaudhuri S, Ewasechko NF, Samaniego-Barron L, Fegan JE, Schryvers AB. Methods Mol Biol. 2022;2414:115-140. doi: 10.1007/978-1-0716-1900-1_8. PubMed 34784035.
Backbone
  Vector backbone: custom
  Backbone manufacturer: custom
  Backbone size w/o insert (bp): 3976
  Total vector size (bp): 4836
  Vector type: Bacterial Expression
Growth in bacteria
  Bacterial resistance: Ampicillin, 100 μg/mL
  Growth temperature: 37°C
  Growth strain: DH5alpha
  Copy number: Low Copy
Gene/Insert
  Gene/Insert name: GentR (alt name: gentamicin resistance)
  Insert size (bp): 860
  Promoter: T7
  Tag / fusion protein: polyhisbioMbpTEV (N terminal on backbone)
  Cloning method: Restriction Enzyme; 5′ cloning site BamH1 (not destroyed); 3′ cloning site Xba1/HindIII (not destroyed)
  Sequencing primers: 5′ GGTCGTCAGACTGTCGATGAAGCC
Terms and licenses: Academic/Nonprofit Terms; Industry Terms: Not Available to Industry
How to cite: pE5772 was a gift from Anthony Schryvers (Addgene plasmid # 170779 ; http://n2t.net/addgene:170779 ; RRID:Addgene_170779)
