[The description below was written by a language model from this plasmid's Addgene catalogue record and pLannotate feature annotations shown in this document.]
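Description:
pE5772 is a custom bacterial expression vector built for producing hybrid proteins in E. coli. It is propagated under ampicillin selection via a β-lactamase gene and replicates from a ColE1/pMB1-type origin. The catalogue lists the plasmid as low copy, whereas the automated annotation labels the origin as a high-copy type, so the records differ on this point. They also differ slightly on size: the catalogue gives about 4.8 kb in total, while the sequenced record is about 5.0 kb.

Expression is driven by a T7 promoter, so it requires a host that supplies T7 RNA polymerase. The promoter is followed by a composite N-terminal fusion partner carried on the backbone. This consists of an 8xHis tag for metal-affinity purification, an AviTag sequence allowing enzymatic biotinylation, a maltose binding protein lacking its signal sequence (so the fusion stays cytosolic and benefits from MBP's solubility-enhancing properties), and a TEV protease site for removing the whole partner after purification.

Downstream of the TEV site, between retained BamHI and XbaI/HindIII sites, sits an approximately 860 bp gentamicin resistance cassette (aacC1 acetyltransferase), flanked by a small integrase gene fragment probably carried over from its source. Its position between reusable cloning sites suggests that it serves as a replaceable placeholder to be swapped for a coding sequence of interest, though the record does not say so explicitly.

The backbone also carries an incP origin of transfer with traJ and traK fragments and a partial pBR322 bom region, elements associated with conjugative mobilisation. The associated publication concerns the design and production of hybrid antigens targeting integral outer membrane proteins of Gram-negative bacteria.
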