Features (pLannotate 1.2.2; 14 found; start..end, strand, type, name):
      1..19      +  promoter       T7 promoter: promoter for bacteriophage T7 RNA polymerase
     44..67      +  CDS            8xHis: 8xHis affinity tag
     74..111     +  CDS            AviTag™ (fragment): peptide tag that allows for enzymatic biotinylation
    141..1240    +  CDS            MBP (fragment): maltose binding protein from E. coli; malE (mutated); This version of the gene does not encode a signal sequence, so MBP will remain in the cytosol.
   1283..1302    +  CDS            TEV site (fragment): tobacco etch virus (TEV) protease recognition and cleavage site
   1312..1389    -  CDS            int (fragment): INT2_ECOLX - Protein inferred from homology: Swiss-Prot protein existence level 3. Putative integrase believed to be involved in the insertion of antibiotic resistance genes into plasmids and transposons. From Escherichia coli.
   1491..2024    +  CDS            GmR: gentamycin acetyltransferase; aacC1; confers resistance to gentamycin
   2356..2408    -  misc_feature   bom (fragment): basis of mobility region from pBR322
   2407..2520    -  CDS            traK (fragment): TRAK4_ECOLX - Experimental evidence at protein level: Swiss-Prot protein existence level 1. From Escherichia coli.
   2746..2855    +  oriT           oriT: incP origin of transfer
   2888..3195    +  CDS            traJ (fragment): oriT-recognizing protein; traJ
   3215..3231    +  promoter       AmpR promoter (fragment): bla
   3232..4092    +  CDS            AmpR: β-lactamase; bla; confers resistance to ampicillin, carbenicillin, and related antibiotics
   4220..4808    +  rep_origin     ori: high-copy-number ColE1/pMB1/pBR322/pUC origin of replication
>Addgene plasmid #170779 | pE5772 | addgene full sequence | sequence record 336796 | Addgene NGS Result
TAATACGACTCACTATAGGGAGAATTCAAGGAGCTTTCATATGCACCATCATCATCACCATCACCATGGA
TCTCTGAACGACATCTTCGAAGCTCAGAAAATCGAATGGCATGAATACGATATCCCAACGACCGAAAACC
TGAAAACTGAAGAAGGTAAACTGGTAATCTGGATTAACGGCGATAAAGGCTATAACGGTCTCGCTGAAGT
CGGTAAGAAATTCGAGAAAGATACCGGAATTAAAGTCACCGTTGAGCATCCGGATAAACTGGAAGAGAAA
TTCCCACAGGTTGCGGCAACTGGCGATGGCCCTGACATTATCTTCTGGGCACACGACCGCTTTGGTGGCT
ACGCTCAATCTGGCCTGTTGGCTGAAATCACCCCGGACAAAGCGTTCCAGGACAAGCTGTATCCGTTTAC
CTGGGATGCCGTACGTTACAACGGCAAGCTGATTGCTTACCCGATCGCTGTTGAAGCGTTATCGCTGATT
TATAACAAAGATTTGCTGCCGAACCCGCCAAAAACCTGGGAAGAGATCCCGGCGCTGGATAAAGAACTGA
AAGCGAAAGGTAAGAGCGCGCTGATGTTCAACCTGCAAGAACCGTACTTCACCTGGCCGCTGATTGCTGC
TGACGGGGGTTATGCGTTCAAGTATGAAAACGGCAAGTACGACATTAAAGACGTGGGCGTGGATAACGCT
GGCGCGAAAGCGGGTCTGACCTTCCTGGTTGACCTGATTAAAAACAAACACATGAATGCAGACACCGATT
ACTCCATCGCAGAAGCTGCCTTTAATAAAGGCGAAACAGCGATGACCATCAACGGCCCGTGGGCATGGTC
CAACATCGACACCAGCAAAGTGAATTATGGTGTAACGGTACTGCCGACCTTCAAGGGTCAACCATCCAAA
CCGTTCGTTGGCGTGCTGAGCGCAGGTATTAACGCCGCCAGTCCGAACAAAGAGCTGGCAAAAGAGTTCC
TCGAAAACTATCTGCTGACTGATGAAGGTCTGGAAGCGGTTAATAAAGACAAACCGCTGGGTGCCGTAGC
GCTGAAGTCTTACGAGGAAGAGTTGGCGAAAGATCCACGTATTGCCGCCACCATGGAAAACGCCCAGAAA
GGTGAAATCATGCCGAACATCCCGCAGATGTCCGCTTTCTGGTATGCCGTGCGTACTGCGGTGATCAACG
CCGCCAGCGGTCGTCAGACTGTCGATGAAGCCCTGAAAGACGCGCAGACTAATTCGAGCTCGAACAACAA
CAACAATAACAATAACAACAACGAAAACCTGTATTTTCAGGGATCCTAAAAGTAGCGTATGCGCTCACGC
AACTGGTCCAGAACCTTGACCGAACGCAGCGGTGGTAACGGCGCAGTGGCGGTTTTCATGGCTTGTTATG
ACTGTTTTTTTGTACAGTCTATGCCTCGGGCATCCAAGCAGCAAGCGCGTTACGCCGTGGGTCGATGTTT
GATGTTATGGAGCAGCAACGATGTTACGCAGCAGCAACGATGTTACGCAGCAGGGCAGTCGCCCTAAAAC
AAAGTTAGGTGGCTCAAGTATGGGCATCATTCGCACATGTAGGCTCGGCCCTGACCAAGTCAAATCCATG
CGGGCTGCTCTTGATCTTTTCGGTCGTGAGTTCGGAGACGTAGCCACCTACTCCCAACATCAGCCGGACT
CCGATTACCTCGGGAACTTGCTCCGTAGTAAGACATTCATCGCGCTTGCTGCCTTCGACCAAGAAGCGGT
TGTTGGCGCTCTCGCGGCTTACGTTCTGCCCAAGTTTGAGCAGCCGCGTAGTGAGATCTATATCTATGAT
CTCGCAGTCTCCGGCGAGCACCGGAGGCAGGGCATTGCCACCGCGCTCATCAATCTCCTCAAGCATGAGG
CCAACGCGCTTGGTGCTTATGTGATCTACGTGCAAGCAGATTACGGTGACGATCCCGCAGTGGCTCTCTA
TACAAAGTTGGGCATACGGGAAGAAGTGATGCACTTTGATATCGACCCAAGTACCGCCACCTAAATGCAT
CAGAGATTTTGAGACACAACGTGGCTTTGTTGAATAAATCGAACTTTTGCTGAGTTGAAGGATCAGATCA
CGCATCTTCCCGACAACGCAGACCGTTCCGTGGCAAAGCAAAAGTTCAAAATCACCAACTTCTAGATTCA
GGTAGTTCACGTTATGAGAATGTGAAATTTAACGATGTAGCAGTTAGTGGTGGCTTCTATGGTCCAACGG
CAGCAGAGCTTGGCGGACAATTCCACCATAAATCAGAAAATGGCAGTGTAGGTGCTGTCTTTGGTGCAAA
ACAACAAGTAAAAAAATAAAAGCTTCTGCCTGGCGGCCTTTTGCGCCTGATGCGGTATTTTCTCCTTACG
CATCTGTGCGGTATTTCACACCGCATATCGACATCCGCCCTCACCGCCAGGAACGCAACCGCAGCCTCAT
CACGCCGGCGCTTCTTGGCCGCGCGGGATTCAACCCACTCGGCCAGCTCGTCGGTGTAGCTCTTTGGTAT
CGTCTCTCGCCTGTCCCCTCAGTTCAGTAATTTCCTGCATTTGCCTGTTTCCAGTCGGTAGATATTCCAC
AAAACAGCAGGGAAGCAGCGCTTTTCCGCTGCATAACCCTGCTTCGGGGTCATTATAGCGATTTTTTCGG
TATATCCATCCTTTTTCGCACGATATACAGGATTTTGCCAAAGGGTTCGTGTAGACTTTCCTTGGTGTAT
CCAACGGCGTCAGCCGGGCAGGATAGGTGAAGTAGGCCCACCCGCGAGCGGGTGTTCCTTCTTCACTGTC
CCTTATTCGCACCTGGCGGTGCTCAACGGGAATCCTGCTCTGCGAGGCTGGCCGGCTACCGCCGGCGTAA
CAGATGAGGGCAAGCGGATGGCTGATGAAACCAAGCCAACCAGGAAGGGCAGCCCACCTATCAAGGTGTA
CTGCCTTCCAGACGAACGAAGAGCGATTGAGGAAAAGGCGGCGGCGGCCGGCATGAGCCTGTCGGCCTAC
CTGCTGGCCGTCGGCCAGGGCTACAAAATCACGGGCGTCGTGGACTATGAGCACGTCCGCGAGCTGGCCC
GCATCAATGGCGACCTGGGCCGCCTGGGCGGCCTGCTGAAACTCTGGCTCACCGACGACCCGCGCACGGC
GCGGTTCGGTGATGCCACGATCCTCGCCCTGCTGGCGAAGATCGACTCTAGCTAGACCTGCAGGATTGAA
AAAGGAAGAGTATGAGTATTCAACATTTCCGTGTCGCCCTTATTCCCTTTTTTGCGGCATTTTGCCTTCC
TGTTTTTGCTCACCCAGAAACGCTGGTGAAAGTAAAAGATGCTGAAGATCAGTTGGGTGCACGAGTGGGT
TACATCGAACTGGATCTCAACAGCGGTAAGATCCTTGAGAGTTTTCGCCCCGAAGAACGTTTTCCAATGA
TGAGCACTTTTAAAGTTCTGCTATGTGGCGTGGTATTATCCCGTATTGACGCCGGGCAAGAGCAACTCGG
TCGCCGCATACACTATTCTCAGAATGACTTGGTTGAGTACTCACCAGTCACAGAAAAGCATCTTACGGAT
GGCATGACAGTAAGAGAATTATGCAGTGCTGCCATAACCATGAGTGATAACACTGCGGCCAACTTACTTC
TGACAACGATCGGAGGACCGAAGGAGCTAACCGCTTTTTTGCACAACATGGGGGATCATGTAACTCGCCT
TGATCGTTGGGAACCGGAGCTGAATGAAGCCATACCAAACGACGAGCGTGACACCACGATGCCTGTAGCA
ATGGCAACAACGTTGCGCAAACTATTAACTGGCGAACTACTTACTCTAGCTTCCCGGCAACAATTAATAG
ACTGGATGGAGGCGGATAAAGTTGCAGGACCACTTCTGCGCTCGGCCCTTCCGGCTGGCTGGTTTATTGC
TGATAAATCTGGAGCCGGTGAGCGTGGGTCTCGCGGTATCATTGCAGCACTGGGGCCAGATGGTAAGCCC
TCCCGTATCGTAGTTATCTACACGACGGGGAGTCAGGCAACTATGGATGAACGAAATAGACAGATCGCTG
AGATAGGTGCCTCACTGATTAAGCATTGGTAACCCTGCAGGATGCATTTAAAAGGATCTAGGTGAAGATC
CTTTTTGATAATCTCATGACCAAAATCCCTTAACGTGAGTTTTCGTTCCACTGAGCGTCAGACCCCGTAG
AAAAGATCAAAGGATCTTCTTGAGATCCTTTTTTTCTGCGCGTAATCTGCTGCTTGCAAACAAAAAAACC
ACCGCTACCAGCGGTGGTTTGTTTGCCGGATCAAGAGCTACCAACTCTTTTTCCGAAGGTAACTGGCTTC
AGCAGAGCGCAGATACCAAATACTGTTCTTCTAGTGTAGCCGTAGTTAGGCCACCACTTCAAGAACTCTG
TAGCACCGCCTACATACCTCGCTCTGCTAATCCTGTTACCAGTGGCTGCTGCCAGTGGCGATAAGTCGTG
TCTTACCGGGTTGGACTCAAGACGATAGTTACCGGATAAGGCGCAGCGGTCGGGCTGAACGGGGGGTTCG
TGCACACAGCCCAGCTTGGAGCGAACGACCTACACCGAACTGAGATACCTACAGCGTGAGCTATGAGAAA
GCGCCACGCTTCCCGAAGGGAGAAAGGCGGACAGGTATCCGGTAAGCGGCAGGGTCGGAACAGGAGAGCG
CACGAGGGAGCTTCCAGGGGGAAACGCCTGGTATCTTTATAGTCCTGTCGGGTTTCGCCACCTCTGACTT
GAGCGTCGATTTTTGTGATGCTCGTCAGGGGGGCGGAGCCTATGGAAAAACGCCAGCAACGCGGCCTTTT
TACGGTTCCTGGCCTTTTGCTGGCCTTTTGCTCACATGTTCTTTCCTGCGTTATCCCCTGATTCTGTGGA
TAACCGTATTACCGCCTTTGAGTGAGCTGATACCGCTCGCCGCAGCCGAACGACCGAGCGCAGCGAGTCA
GTGAGCGAGGAAGCGGAAGAGCGCGGCCGCT
